>Addgene plasmid #236248 | mE-mCherry2A | addgene full sequence | sequence record 486041 | Addgene NGS Result
GTACAAAAAAGCAGGCTTATGGTGAGCAAGGGCGAGGAGGATAACATGGCCATCATCAAGGAGTTCATGC
GCTTCAAGGTGCACATGGAGGGCTCCGTGAACGGCCACGAGTTCGAGATCGAGGGCGAGGGCGAGGGCCG
CCCCTACGAGGGCACCCAGACCGCCAAGCTGAAGGTGACCAAGGGTGGCCCCCTGCCCTTCGCCTGGGAC
ATCCTGTCCCCTCAGTTCATGTACGGCTCCAAGGCCTACGTGAAGCACCCCGCCGACATCCCCGACTACT
TGAAGCTGTCCTTCCCCGAGGGCTTCAAGTGGGAGCGCGTGATGAACTTCGAGGACGGCGGCGTGGTGAC
CGTGACCCAGGACTCCTCCCTGCAGGACGGCGAGTTCATCTACAAGGTGAAGCTGCGCGGCACCAACTTC
CCCTCCGACGGCCCCGTAATGCAGAAGAAGACCATGGGCTGGGAGGCCTCCTCCGAGCGGATGTACCCCG
AGGACGGCGCCCTGAAGGGCGAGATCAAGCAGAGGCTGAAGCTGAAGGACGGCGGCCACTACGACGCTGA
GGTCAAGACCACCTACAAGGCCAAGAAGCCCGTGCAGCTGCCCGGCGCCTACAACGTCAACATCAAGTTG
GACATCACCTCCCACAACGAGGACTACACCATCGTGGAACAGTACGAACGCGCCGAGGGCCGCCACTCCA
CCGGCGGCATGGACGAGCTGTACAAGGAGGGCAGAGGAAGTCTTCTAACATGCGGTGACGTGGAGGAGAA
TCCCGGCCCTTACCCAGCTTTCTTGTACAAAGTTGGCATTATAAGAAAGCATTGCTTATCAATTTGTTGC
AACGAACAGGTCACTATCAGTCAAAATAAAATCATTATTTGCCATCCAGCTGATATCCCCTATAGTGAGT
CGTATTACATGGTCATAGCTGTTTCCTGGCAGCTCTGGCCCGTGTCTCAAAATCTCTGATGTTACATTGC
ACAAGATAAAAATATATCATCATGAACAATAAAACTGTCTGCTTACATAAACAGTAATACAAGGGGTGTT
ATGAGCCATATTCAACGGGAAACGTCGAGGCCGCGATTAAATTCCAACATGGATGCTGATTTATATGGGT
ATAAATGGGCTCGCGATAATGTCGGGCAATCAGGTGCGACAATCTATCGCTTGTATGGGAAGCCCGATGC
GCCAGAGTTGTTTCTGAAACATGGCAAAGGTAGCGTTGCCAATGATGTTACAGATGAGATGGTCAGACTA
AACTGGCTGACGGAATTTATGCCTCTTCCGACCATCAAGCATTTTATCCGTACTCCTGATGATGCATGGT
TACTCACCACTGCGATCCCCGGAAAAACAGCATTCCAGGTATTAGAAGAATATCCTGATTCAGGTGAAAA
TATTGTTGATGCGCTGGCAGTGTTCCTGCGCCGGTTGCATTCGATTCCTGTTTGTAATTGTCCTTTTAAC
AGCGATCGCGTATTTCGTCTCGCTCAGGCGCAATCACGAATGAATAACGGTTTGGTTGATGCGAGTGATT
TTGATGACGAGCGTAATGGCTGGCCTGTTGAACAAGTCTGGAAAGAAATGCATAAACTTTTGCCATTCTC
ACCGGATTCAGTCGTCACTCATGGTGATTTCTCACTTGATAACCTTATTTTTGACGAGGGGAAATTAATA
GGTTGTATTGATGTTGGACGAGTCGGAATCGCAGACCGATACCAGGATCTTGCCATCCTATGGAACTGCC
TCGGTGAGTTTTCTCCTTCATTACAGAAACGGCTTTTTCAAAAATATGGTATTGATAATCCTGATATGAA
TAAATTGCAGTTTCATTTGATGCTCGATGAGTTTTTCTAATCAGAATTGGTTAATTGGTTGTAACACTGG
CAGAGCATTACGCTGACTTGACGGGACGGCGCAAGCTCATGACCAAAATCCCTTAACGTGAGTTACGCGT
CGTTCCACTGAGCGTCAGACCCCGTAGAAAAGATCAAAGGATCTTCTTGAGATCCTTTTTTTCTGCGCGT
AATCTGCTGCTTGCAAACAAAAAAACCACCGCTACCAGCGGTGGTTTGTTTGCCGGATCAAGAGCTACCA
ACTCTTTTTCCGAAGGTAACTGGCTTCAGCAGAGCGCAGATACCAAATACTGTTCTTCTAGTGTAGCCGT
AGTTAGGCCACCACTTCAAGAACTCTGTAGCACCGCCTACATACCTCGCTCTGCTAATCCTGTTACCAGT
GGCTGCTGCCAGTGGCGATAAGTCGTGTCTTACCGGGTTGGACTCAAGACGATAGTTACCGGATAAGGCG
CAGCGGTCGGGCTGAACGGGGGGTTCGTGCACACAGCCCAGCTTGGAGCGAACGACCTACACCGAACTGA
GATACCTACAGCGTGAGCTATGAGAAAGCGCCACGCTTCCCGAAGGGAGAAAGGCGGACAGGTATCCGGT
AAGCGGCAGGGTCGGAACAGGAGAGCGCACGAGGGAGCTTCCAGGGGGAAACGCCTGGTATCTTTATAGT
CCTGTCGGGTTTCGCCACCTCTGACTTGAGCGTCGATTTTTGTGATGCTCGTCAGGGGGGCGGAGCCTAT
GGAAAAACGCCAGCAACGCGGCCTTTTTACGGTTCCTGGCCTTTTGCTGGCCTTTTGCTCACATGTTCTT
TCCTGCGTTATCCCCTGATTCTGTGGATAACCGTATTACCGCCTTTGAGTGAGCTGATACCGCTCGCCGC
AGCCGAACGACCGAGCGCAGCGAGTCAGTGAGCGAGGAAGCGGAAGAGCGCCCAATACGCAAACCGCCTC
TCCCCGCGCGTTGGCCGATTCATTAATGCAGCTGGCACGACAGGTTTCCCGACTGGAAAGCGGGCAGTGA
GCGCAACGCAATTAATACGCGTACCGCTAGCCAGGAAGAGTTTGTAGAAACGCAAAAAGGCCATCCGTCA
GGATGGCCTTCTGCTTAGTTTGATGCCTGGCAGTTTATGGCGGGCGTCCTGCCCGCCACCCTCCGGGCCG
TTGCTTCACAACGTTCAAATCCGCTCCCGGCGGATTTGTCCTACTCAGGAGAGCGTTCACCGACAAACAA
CAGATAAAACGAAAGGCCCAGTCTTCCGACTGAGCCTTTCGTTTTATTTGATGCCTGGCAGTTCCCTACT
CTCGCGTTAACGCTAGCATGGATGTTTTCCCAGTCACGACGTTGTAAAACGACGGCCAGTCTTAAGCTCG
GGCCCCAAATAATGATTTTATTTTGACTGATAGTGACCTGTTCGTTGCAACAAATTGATGAGCAATGCTT
TTTTATAATGCCAACTTT
Features (pLannotate 1.2.2; 10 found; start..end, strand, type, name):
     19..726     +  CDS            mCherry: mCherry is a basic (constitutively fluorescent) red fluorescent protein published in 2004, derived from Discosoma sp.. It is reported to be a very rapidly-maturing monomer with low acid sensitivity.
    782..881     -  protein_bind   attL2: mutant version of attL; recombination site for the Gateway® LR reaction LR Clonase™
    899..917     -  promoter       T7 promoter: promoter for bacteriophage T7 RNA polymerase
   1051..1860    +  CDS            KanR: aminoglycoside phosphotransferase; aph(3')-Ia; confers resistance to kanamycin in bacteria or G418 (Geneticin®) in eukaryotes
   2007..2595    +  rep_origin     ori: high-copy-number ColE1/pMB1/pBR322/pUC origin of replication
   2778..2870    +  CDS            lacI (fragment): lac repressor; lacI; The lac repressor binds to the lac operator to inhibit transcription in E. coli. This inhibition can be relieved by adding lactose or isopropyl-β-D-thiogalactopyranoside (IPTG).
   2925..2952    -  terminator     rrnB T2 terminator: transcription terminator T2 from the E. coli rrnB gene
   3084..3127    +  terminator     rrnB T1 terminator: Escherichia coli rrnB; transcription terminator T1 from the E. coli rrnB gene
   3174..3210    -  CDS            lacZα (fragment): LacZα fragment of β-galactosidase; lacZ fragment
   3226..17      +  protein_bind   attL1 (across the origin): mutant version of attL; recombination site for the Gateway® LR reaction LR Clonase™
