[The description below was written by a language model from this plasmid's Addgene catalogue record and pLannotate feature annotations shown in this document.]
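Description:
mE-mCherry2A is a 3,308 bp Gateway middle-entry clone built on the Invitrogen pDONR221 backbone. It is propagated in E. coli through a high-copy ColE1/pUC-type origin and selected with kanamycin via an aph(3')-Ia resistance gene. Although catalogued as a mammalian expression vector, the plasmid carries no eukaryotic promoter or polyadenylation signal of its own. It is a donor module meant to be recombined into a destination vector rather than expressed directly. The remaining annotated elements are standard pDONR features: rrnB T1 and T2 terminators that insulate the cloning region from upstream transcription, a T7 promoter next to attL2, and short lacI and lacZα fragments that are likely backbone remnants.

The payload is a 781 bp insert flanked by attL1 and attL2, the sites used by LR Clonase. It consists of the monomeric red fluorescent protein mCherry fused in frame to a viral 2A peptide, with no stop codon. The feature table annotates only the mCherry coding sequence. The 2A element is not called separately, but it presumably occupies the short interval between the end of mCherry and attL2. In a multisite Gateway assembly, this module sits between a 5' entry clone supplying a promoter and a 3' entry clone supplying a gene of interest. The result is a single transcript from which ribosomal skipping at the 2A sequence yields mCherry and the downstream protein as separate polypeptides. Red fluorescence therefore reports transgene expression without a bulky fusion on the protein of interest. The associated publication used zebrafish transgenic models of PAX3-FOXO1-driven rhabdomyosarcoma.
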