Addgene plasmid #236248: mE-mCherry2A
Purpose: Middle entry fluorescent mCherry reporter with a viral 2A peptide for use with the Gateway cloning system; allows 3' transgene to be transcribed on the same mRNA but translated separately
Depositing lab: James Amatruda & Genevieve Kendall. Depositing organization: University of Texas Southwestern Medical Center. Publication: PAX3-FOXO1 transgenic zebrafish models identify HES3 as a mediator of rhabdomyosarcoma tumorigenesis. Kendall GC, Watson S, Xu L, LaVigne CA, Murchison W, Rakheja D, Skapek SX, Tirode F, Delattre O, Amatruda JF. eLife. 2018 Jun 5;7. pii: 33800. doi: 10.7554/eLife.33800. PubMed 29869612.
Backbone
  Vector backbone: pDONR221
  Backbone manufacturer: Invitrogen
  Total vector size (bp): 3308
  Vector type: Mammalian Expression
Growth in bacteria
  Bacterial resistance: Kanamycin, 50 μg/mL
  Growth temperature: 37°C
  Growth strain: DH5alpha
  Copy number: Unknown
Gene/Insert
  Gene/Insert name: mCherry2A (alt name: mCherry viral2A)
  Insert size (bp): 781
  Mutation: Added a viral2A sequence to mCherry with no stop codon
Resource information
  A portion of this plasmid was derived from a plasmid made by: mCherry viral2A sequence was a kind gift Steven Leach (Provost et al, 2007)
Terms and licenses: Academic/Nonprofit Terms; Industry Terms: Not Available to Industry
How to cite: mE-mCherry2A was a gift from James Amatruda & Genevieve Kendall (Addgene plasmid # 236248 ; http://n2t.net/addgene:236248 ; RRID:Addgene_236248)
